Addgene plasmid #36358: pSMP-YY1_2
Depositing lab: George Daley. Depositing organization: Boston Children's Hospital. Publication: Chromatin-modifying enzymes as modulators of reprogramming. Onder TT, Kara N, Cherry A, Sinha AU, Zhu N, Bernt KM, Cahan P, Marcarci BO, Unternaehrer J, Gupta PB, Lander ES, Armstrong SA, Daley GQ. Nature. 2012 Mar 4;483(7391):598-602. doi: 10.1038/nature10953. PubMed 22388813.
Backbone
  Vector backbone: pSMP
  Backbone manufacturer: Steve Elledge
  Backbone size w/o insert (bp): 6699
  Vector type: Mammalian Expression, Retroviral, RNAi
  Selectable markers: Puromycin
Growth in bacteria
  Bacterial resistance: Ampicillin, 100 μg/mL
  Growth temperature: 30°C
  Growth strain: Stbl3
  Copy number: High Copy
Gene/Insert
  Gene/Insert name: YY1
  gRNA/shRNA sequence: CTCCTGATTATTCAGAATA
  Species: H. sapiens (human)
  Entrez Gene: YY1 (a.k.a. DELTA, GADEVS, INO80S, NF-E1, UCRBP, YIN-YANG-1)
  Cloning method: Restriction Enzyme; 5′ cloning site XhoI (not destroyed); 3′ cloning site EcoRI (not destroyed)
  Sequencing primers: 5′ pSMP-F
Terms and licenses: Academic/Nonprofit Terms; Industry Terms: Not Available to Industry
How to cite: pSMP-YY1_2 was a gift from George Daley (Addgene plasmid # 36358 ; http://n2t.net/addgene:36358 ; RRID:Addgene_36358)
