[The description below was written by a language model from this plasmid's Addgene catalogue record.]
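Description:
pSMP-YY1_2 is a retroviral RNAi vector built on the pSMP backbone (about 6.7 kb without insert) and designed to knock down human YY1, the gene encoding the Yin Yang 1 transcription factor. The insert is a short hairpin RNA cassette targeting YY1, cloned by restriction digestion between XhoI and EcoRI sites, both of which remain intact. The "_2" in the name suggests it is one of several hairpins made against the same gene, although the record does not say so explicitly. No feature table is provided. As a result, the promoter driving the hairpin, any microRNA-type scaffold around it, and the viral elements such as long terminal repeats and the packaging signal are not stated, though some such elements are implied by the retroviral vector classification.

In bacteria the plasmid is maintained at high copy number under ampicillin selection. The record lists a recombination-deficient host strain, a common choice for vectors that carry repeated viral sequences. In mammalian cells a puromycin resistance marker allows selection of transduced cells. Because a retroviral vector integrates into the host genome, this supports stable, long-term suppression of the target rather than transient knockdown.

The associated publication examined chromatin-modifying enzymes as modulators of reprogramming. This indicates the construct was used for loss-of-function testing of YY1's contribution to the reprogramming of human somatic cells to pluripotency. More generally, it suits any experiment that needs stable YY1 depletion in dividing human cells that can be infected with retrovirus.
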