>Addgene plasmid #36358 | pSMP-YY1_2 | depositor partial sequence | sequence record 45515 | hairpin
TGCTGTTGACAGTGAGCGCCCTCCTGATTATTCAGAATATTAGTGAAGCCACAGATGTAATATTCTGAAT
AATCAGGAGGTTGCCTACTGCCTCGGA
