>Addgene plasmid #36358 | pSMP-YY1_2 | addgene partial sequence | sequence record 46580 | pSMP-F (5' TACATCGTGACCTGGGAAG 3')
AGCCCTTTGTCCCCTAAGCCTCCGCCTCCTCTTCCTCCATCCGCCCCGTCTCTCCCCCTTGAACCTCCTC
GTTCGACCCCGCCTCGATCCTCCCTTTATCCAGCCCTCACTCCTTCTCTAGGCGCCGGAATTAGATCTCT
CGACTAGGGATAACAGGGTAATTGTTTGAATGAGGCTTCAGTACTTTACAGAATCGTTGCCTGCACATCT
TGGAAACACTTGCTGGGATTACTTCTTCAGGTTAACCCAACAGAAGGCTCGAGAAGGTATATTGCTGTTG
ACAGTGAGCGCCCTCCTGATTATTCAGAATATTAGTGAAGCCACAGATGTAATATTCTGAATAATCAGGA
GGTTGCCTACTGCCTCGGAATTCAAGGGGCTACTTTAGGAGCAATTATCTTGTTTACTAAAACTGAATAC
CTTGCTATCTCTTTGATACATTTTTACAAAGCTGAATTAAAATGGTATAAATTAAATCACTTTTTTCAAT
TGGAAGACTAATGCGTTTAAACACGCGGCGACGCGTTCTACCGGGTAGGGGAGGCGCTTTTCCCAAGGCA
GTCTGGAGCATGCGCTTTAGCAGCCCCGCTGGGCACTTGGCGCTACACAAGTGGCCTCTGGCCTCGCACA
CATTCCACATCCACCGGTAGGCGCCAACCGGCTCCGTTCTTTGGTGGCCCCTTCGCGCCACCTTCTACTC
CTCCCCTAGTCAGGAAGTTCCCCCCCGCCCCGCAGCTCGCGTCGTGCAGGACGTGACAAATGGAAGTAGC
ACGTCTCACTAGTCTCGTGCAGATGGACAGCACCGCTGAGCAAT
